Addgene plasmid #102807: Lv EF1a MS2-Fkbp2x 2A Hygro
Purpose: Lentiviral plasmid from FIRE-Cas9 system to express MS2-Fkbp2x fusion protein
Depositing lab: Jerry Crabtree. Depositing organization: Stanford University. Publication: Rapid and reversible epigenome editing by endogenous chromatin regulators. Braun SMG, Kirkland JG, Chory EJ, Husmann D, Calarco JP, Crabtree GR. Nat Commun. 2017 Sep 15;8(1):560. doi: 10.1038/s41467-017-00644-y. PubMed 28916764.
Backbone
  Vector backbone: pLenti
  Vector type: Mammalian Expression, Lentiviral, CRISPR
  Selectable markers: Hygromycin
Growth in bacteria
  Bacterial resistance: Ampicillin, 100 μg/mL
  Growth temperature: 37°C
  Growth strain: NEB Stable
  Copy number: High Copy
Gene/Insert
  Gene/Insert name: MS2-Fkbp2x
  Promoter: EF1a
  Cloning method: Gibson Cloning
  Sequencing primers: 5′ EF1a Fw; 3′ WPRE Rv
Resource information
  A portion of this plasmid was derived from a plasmid made by: modified from addgene plasmid #61426
Terms and licenses: Academic/Nonprofit Terms; Industry Terms: Not Available to Industry
How to cite: Lv EF1a MS2-Fkbp2x 2A Hygro was a gift from Jerry Crabtree (Addgene plasmid # 102807 ; http://n2t.net/addgene:102807 ; RRID:Addgene_102807)
