[The description below was written by a language model from this plasmid's Addgene catalogue record and pLannotate feature annotations shown in this document.]
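Description:
Lv EF1a MS2-Fkbp2x 2A Hygro is a third-generation-style lentiviral transfer plasmid on a pLenti backbone, part of the FIRE-Cas9 system for rapid, reversible epigenome editing. It is propagated in E. coli through a high-copy ColE1/pUC-type origin with ampicillin selection (AmpR), and also carries an f1 origin. The viral genome is transcribed in packaging cells from a CMV enhancer/promoter fused to a truncated HIV-1 5' LTR, followed by the Ψ packaging signal with adjoining gag fragment, the RRE for Rev-dependent nuclear export, and the cPPT/CTS. A WPRE sits after the payload to boost transcript expression, followed by the second truncated LTR and a bGH polyadenylation signal.

The payload is driven by the human EF1α promoter with its intron A. It encodes the bacteriophage MS2 coat protein, which binds MS2 RNA hairpins, fused to two tandem FKBP-type domains. The automated annotation labels these as a Dictyostelium fkbp4 fragment and the F36V "DmrB" variant, names that are best-match calls for the two Fkbp repeats rather than confirmed identities. Per the plasmid name, a 2A peptide then links the fusion to hygromycin phosphotransferase, so both proteins come from one transcript and transduced mammalian cells can be selected with hygromycin. Outside the LTRs, an SV40/EM7-driven BleoR cassette remains from the backbone.

In a CRISPR setting, MS2 would tether the FKBP domains to guide RNAs carrying MS2 hairpins, providing a docking point for chemically induced recruitment of partner proteins. The record does not name the dimerizer or the recruited partners. The plasmid was modified from an earlier deposited construct by Gibson cloning.
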