Features (pLannotate 1.2.2; 36 found; start..end, strand, type, name):
     31..83      -  misc_feature   bom (fragment): basis of mobility region from pBR322
    238..617     +  enhancer       CMV enhancer: human cytomegalovirus immediate early enhancer
    618..817     +  promoter       CMV promoter: human cytomegalovirus (CMV) immediate early promoter
    835..1015    +  LTR            5' LTR (truncated): truncated 5' long terminal repeat (LTR) from HIV-1
   1062..1187    +  misc_feature   HIV-1 Ψ: packaging signal of human immunodeficiency virus type 1
   1171..1534    +  CDS            HIV-1 gag (fragment): gag protein from human immunodeficiency virus 1; gag
   1680..1913    +  misc_feature   RRE: The Rev response element (RRE) of HIV-1 allows for Rev-dependent mRNA export from the nucleus to the cytoplasm.
   2290..2390    +  CDS            Rev (fragment): human immunodeficiency virus 1 (HIV-1) Rev protein; rev; enhances nuclear export of unspliced and incompletely spliced viral mRNAs
   2440..2557    +  misc_feature   cPPT/CTS: central polypurine tract and central termination sequence of HIV-1
   2614..2680    +  CDS            small t antigen (fragment): SV40 (simian virus 40) small t antigen
   2706..2917    +  promoter       EF-1α core promoter: core promoter for human elongation factor EF-1α
   2918..3027    +  intron         EF-1α intron A (fragment): intron upstream of the start codon of human EF-1α
   3653..3856    +  intron         EF-1α intron A: truncated intron upstream of the start codon of human EF-1α
   3878..4267    +  CDS            CAPSD_BPMS2: Experimental evidence at protein level: Swiss-Prot protein existence level 1. Acts as a translational repressor of viral replicase synthesis late in infection. This latter function is the result of capsid protein interaction with an RNA hairpin which contains the replicase ribosome-binding site. From Escherichia phage MS2 (Bacteriophage MS2).
   4325..4666    +  CDS            fkbp4 (fragment): FKBP4_DICDI - Experimental evidence at protein level: Swiss-Prot protein existence level 1. PPIase that acts as a histone chaperone. Histone proline isomerase that increases the rate of cis-trans isomerization at prolines on the histone H3 N-terminal tail. Proline isomerization influences H3 methylation thereby regulating gene expression. From Dictyostelium discoideum (Slime mold).
   4712..5029    +  CDS            DmrB: F36V mutant of FK506-binding protein FKBP12 binds synthetic ligands that do not bind wild-type FKBP
   5102..6123    +  CDS            HygR (fragment): hygromycin B phosphotransferase confers resistance to hygromycin
   6137..6158    +  misc_feature   MCS (fragment): pBluescript multiple cloning site
   6161..6749    +  misc_feature   WPRE: woodchuck hepatitis virus posttranscriptional regulatory element
   6686..7267    +  CDS            nef (fragment): NEF_HV1H2 - Experimental evidence at protein level: Swiss-Prot protein existence level 1. Extracellular Nef protein targets CD4(+) T-lymphocytes for apoptosis by interacting with CXCR4 surface receptors. From Human immunodeficiency virus type 1 group M subtype B (isolate HXB2) (HIV-1).
   7274..7454    +  LTR            5' LTR (truncated): truncated 5' long terminal repeat (LTR) from HIV-1
   7486..7710    +  polyA_signal   bGH poly(A) signal: bovine growth hormone polyadenylation signal
   7714..7735    +  promoter       SV40 promoter (fragment): SV40 enhancer and early promoter
   7756..8184    +  rep_origin     f1 ori (sequence partly withheld): f1 bacteriophage origin of replication; arrow indicates direction of (+) strand synthesis
   8198..8527    +  promoter       SV40 promoter: SV40 enhancer and early promoter
   8575..8622    +  promoter       EM7 promoter: synthetic bacterial promoter&nbsp
   8641..9015    +  CDS            BleoR: antibiotic-binding protein; Sh ble from Streptoalloteichus hindustanus; confers resistance to bleomycin, phleomycin, and Zeocin™
   9025..9150    +  CDS            ble (fragment): BLE_KLEPN - Experimental evidence at protein level: Swiss-Prot protein existence level 1. Binding protein with a strong affinity to the bleomycin family of antibiotics. Binds to CL990; an antimitotic-antibiotic compound. From Klebsiella pneumoniae.
   9145..9266    +  polyA_signal   SV40 poly(A) signal: SV40 polyadenylation signal
   9337..9359    -  protein_bind   lac operator (fragment): The lac repressor binds to the lac operator to inhibit transcription in E. coli. This inhibition can be relieved by adding lactose or isopropyl-β-D-thiogalactopyranoside (IPTG). lac repressor encoded by lacI
   9363..9393    -  promoter       lac promoter: promoter for the E. coli lac operon
   9408..9429    -  protein_bind   CAP binding site: CAP binding activates transcription in the presence of cAMP. E. coli catabolite activator protein
   9442..9534    -  CDS            lacI (fragment): lac repressor; lacI; The lac repressor binds to the lac operator to inhibit transcription in E. coli. This inhibition can be relieved by adding lactose or isopropyl-β-D-thiogalactopyranoside (IPTG).
   9717..10305   -  rep_origin     ori: high-copy-number ColE1/pMB1/pBR322/pUC origin of replication
  10476..11336   -  CDS            AmpR: β-lactamase; bla; confers resistance to ampicillin, carbenicillin, and related antibiotics
  11337..11441   -  promoter       AmpR promoter: bla
>Addgene plasmid #102807 | Lv EF1a MS2-Fkbp2x 2A Hygro | addgene full sequence | sequence record 198217 | Addgene NGS Result
GTCGACGGATCGGGAGATCTCCCGATCCCCTATGGTGCACTCTCAGTACAATCTGCTCTGATGCCGCATA
GTTAAGCCAGTATCTGCTCCCTGCTTGTGTGTTGGAGGTCGCTGAGTAGTGCGCGAGCAAAATTTAAGCT
ACAACAAGGCAAGGCTTGACCGACAATTGCATGAAGAATCTGCTTAGGGTTAGGCGTTTTGCGCTGCTTC
GCGATGTACGGGCCAGATATACGCGTTGACATTGATTATTGACTAGTTATTAATAGTAATCAATTACGGG
GTCATTAGTTCATAGCCCATATATGGAGTTCCGCGTTACATAACTTACGGTAAATGGCCCGCCTGGCTGA
CCGCCCAACGACCCCCGCCCATTGACGTCAATAATGACGTATGTTCCCATAGTAACGCCAATAGGGACTT
TCCATTGACGTCAATGGGTGGAGTATTTACGGTAAACTGCCCACTTGGCAGTACATCAAGTGTATCATAT
GCCAAGTACGCCCCCTATTGACGTCAATGACGGTAAATGGCCCGCCTGGCATTATGCCCAGTACATGACC
TTATGGGACTTTCCTACTTGGCAGTACATCTACGTATTAGTCATCGCTATTACCATGGTGATGCGGTTTT
GGCAGTACATCAATGGGCGTGGATAGCGGTTTGACTCACGGGGATTTCCAAGTCTCCACCCCATTGACGT
CAATGGGAGTTTGTTTTGGCACCAAAATCAACGGGACTTTCCAAAATGTCGTAACAACTCCGCCCCATTG
ACGCAAATGGGCGGTAGGCGTGTACGGTGGGAGGTCTATATAAGCAGCGCGTTTTGCCTGTACTGGGTCT
CTCTGGTTAGACCAGATCTGAGCCTGGGAGCTCTCTGGCTAACTAGGGAACCCACTGCTTAAGCCTCAAT
AAAGCTTGCCTTGAGTGCTTCAAGTAGTGTGTGCCCGTCTGTTGTGTGACTCTGGTAACTAGAGATCCCT
CAGACCCTTTTAGTCAGTGTGGAAAATCTCTAGCAGTGGCGCCCGAACAGGGACTTGAAAGCGAAAGGGA
AACCAGAGGAGCTCTCTCGACGCAGGACTCGGCTTGCTGAAGCGCGCACGGCAAGAGGCGAGGGGCGGCG
ACTGGTGAGTACGCCAAAAATTTTGACTAGCGGAGGCTAGAAGGAGAGAGATGGGTGCGAGAGCGTCAGT
ATTAAGCGGGGGAGAATTAGATCGCGATGGGAAAAAATTCGGTTAAGGCCAGGGGGAAAGAAAAAATATA
AATTAAAACATATAGTATGGGCAAGCAGGGAGCTAGAACGATTCGCAGTTAATCCTGGCCTGTTAGAAAC
ATCAGAAGGCTGTAGACAAATACTGGGACAGCTACAACCATCCCTTCAGACAGGATCAGAAGAACTTAGA
TCATTATATAATACAGTAGCAACCCTCTATTGTGTGCATCAAAGGATAGAGATAAAAGACACCAAGGAAG
CTTTAGACAAGATAGAGGAAGAGCAAAACAAAAGTAAGACCACCGCACAGCAAGCGGCCGCTGATCTTCA
GACCTGGAGGAGGAGATATGAGGGACAATTGGAGAAGTGAATTATATAAATATAAAGTAGTAAAAATTGA
ACCATTAGGAGTAGCACCCACCAAGGCAAAGAGAAGAGTGGTGCAGAGAGAAAAAAGAGCAGTGGGAATA
GGAGCTTTGTTCCTTGGGTTCTTGGGAGCAGCAGGAAGCACTATGGGCGCAGCGTCAATGACGCTGACGG
TACAGGCCAGACAATTATTGTCTGGTATAGTGCAGCAGCAGAACAATTTGCTGAGGGCTATTGAGGCGCA
ACAGCATCTGTTGCAACTCACAGTCTGGGGCATCAAGCAGCTCCAGGCAAGAATCCTGGCTGTGGAAAGA
TACCTAAAGGATCAACAGCTCCTGGGGATTTGGGGTTGCTCTGGAAAACTCATTTGCACCACTGCTGTGC
CTTGGAATGCTAGTTGGAGTAATAAATCTCTGGAACAGATTTGGAATCACACGACCTGGATGGAGTGGGA
CAGAGAAATTAACAATTACACAAGCTTAATACACTCCTTAATTGAAGAATCGCAAAACCAGCAAGAAAAG
AATGAACAAGAATTATTGGAATTAGATAAATGGGCAAGTTTGTGGAATTGGTTTAACATAACAAATTGGC
TGTGGTATATAAAATTATTCATAATGATAGTAGGAGGCTTGGTAGGTTTAAGAATAGTTTTTGCTGTACT
TTCTATAGTGAATAGAGTTAGGCAGGGATATTCACCATTATCGTTTCAGACCCACCTCCCAACCCCGAGG
GGACCCGACAGGCCCGAAGGAATAGAAGAAGAAGGTGGAGAGAGAGACAGAGACAGATCCATTCGATTAG
TGAACGGATCGGCACTGCGTGCGCCAATTCTGCAGACAAATGGCAGTATTCATCCACAATTTTAAAAGAA
AAGGGGGGATTGGGGGGTACAGTGCAGGGGAAAGAATAGTAGACATAATAGCAACAGACATACAAACTAA
AGAATTACAAAAACAAATTACAAAAATTCAAAATTTTCGGGTTTATTACAGGGACAGCAGAGATCCAGTT
TGGTTAATTAGCTAGCTGCAAAGATGGATAAAGTTTTAAACAGAGAGGAATCTTTGCAGCTAATGGACCT
TCTAGGTCTTGAAAGGAGTGGGAATTGGCTCCGGTGCCCGTCAGTGGGCAGAGCGCACATCGCCCACAGT
CCCCGAGAAGTTGGGGGGAGGGGTCGGCAATTGAACCGGTGCCTAGAGAAGGTGGCGCGGGGTAAACTGG
GAAAGTGATGTCGTGTACTGGCTCCGCCTTTTTCCCGAGGGTGGGGGAGAACCGTATATAAGTGCAGTAG
TCGCCGTGAACGTTCTTTTTCGCAACGGGTTTGCCGCCAGAACACAGGTAAGTGCCGTGTGTGGTTCCCG
CGGGCCTGGCCTCTTTACGGGTTATGGCCCTTGCGTGCCTTGAATTACTTCCACCTGGCTGCAGTACGTG
ATTCTTGATCCCGAGCTTCGGGTTGGAAGTGGGTGGGAGAGTTCGAGGCCTTGCGCTTAAGGAGCCCCTT
CGCCTCGTGCTTGAGTTGAGGCCTGGCCTGGGCGCTGGGGCCGCCGCGTGCGAATCTGGTGGCACCTTCG
CGCCTGTCTCGCTGCTTTCGATAAGTCTCTAGCCATTTAAAATTTTTGATGACCTGCTGCGACGCTTTTT
TTCTGGCAAGATAGTCTTGTAAATGCGGGCCAAGATCTGCACACTGGTATTTCGGTTTTTGGGGCCGCGG
GCGGCGACGGGGCCCGTGCGTCCCAGCGCACATGTTCGGCGAGGCGGGGCCTGCGAGCGCGGCCACCGAG
AATCGGACGGGGGTAGTCTCAAGCTGGCCGGCCTGCTCTGGTGCCTGGCCTCGCGCCGCCGTGTATCGCC
CCGCCCTGGGCGGCAAGGCTGGCCCGGTCGGCACCAGTTGCGTGAGCGGAAAGATGGCCGCTTCCCGGCC
CTGCTGCAGGGAGCTCAAAATGAAGGACGCGGCGCTCGGGAGAGCGGGCGGGTGAGTCACCCACACAAAG
GAAAAGGGCCTTTCCGTCCTCAGCCGTCGCTTCATGTGACTCCACGGAGTACCGGGCGCCGTCCAGGCAC
CTCGATTAGTTCTCGAGCTTTTGGAGTACGTCGTCTTTAGGTTGGGGGGAGGGGTTTTATGCGATGGAGT
TTCCCCACACTGAGTGGGTGGAGACTGAAGTTAGGCCAGCTTGGCACTTGATGTAATTCTCCTTGGAATT
TGCCCTTTTTGAGTTTGGATCTTGGTTCATTCTCAAGCCTCAGACAGTGGTTCAAAGTTTTTTTCTTCCA
TTTCAGGTGTCGTGACGTACGGCCACCATGGCTTCAAACTTTACTCAGTTCGTGCTCGTGGACAATGGTG
GGACAGGGGATGTGACAGTGGCTCCTTCTAATTTCGCTAATGGGGTGGCAGAGTGGATCAGCTCCAACTC
ACGGAGCCAGGCCTACAAGGTGACATGCAGCGTCAGGCAGTCTAGTGCCCAGAAGAGAAAGTATACCATC
AAGGTGGAGGTCCCCAAAGTGGCTACCCAGACAGTGGGCGGAGTCGAACTGCCTGTCGCCGCTTGGAGGT
CCTACCTGAACATGGAGCTCACTATCCCAATTTTCGCTACCAATTCTGACTGTGAACTCATCGTGAAGGC
AATGCAGGGGCTCCTCAAAGACGGTAATCCTATCCCTTCCGCCATCGCCGCTAACTCAGGTATCTACAGC
GCTGGAGGAGGTGGAAGCGGAGGAGGAGGAAGCGGAGGAGGAGGTAGCGGACCTAAGAAAAAGAGGAAGG
TGGCGGCCGCTGGATCCGGTGTACAGGTTGAGACGATCTCGCCTGGGGACGGCCGCACTTTCCCGAAACG
CGGTCAAACTTGTGTAGTACACTACACAGGAATGCTCGAGGACGGGAAAAAGTTTGACAGTTCACGCGAT
CGCAATAAGCCATTCAAGTTTATGCTCGGAAAGCAGGAGGTAATACGCGGGTGGGAAGAGGGAGTCGCAC
AGATGTCTGTAGGCCAACGTGCTAAGTTAACGATTTCCCCGGATTACGCATATGGGGCGACGGGTCACCC
GGGTATAATTCCGCCTCATGCTACCTTAGTTTTCGACGTAGAATTACTCAAACTTGAAGGAGGTGGCTCC
GGGGGAGGGAGTGGATCCGGCGTGCAGGTGGAGACTATCTCCCCAGGGGACGGGCGCACCTTCCCCAAGC
GCGGCCAGACCTGCGTGGTGCACTACACCGGGATGCTTGAAGATGGAAAGAAATTTGATTCCTCCCGGGA
CAGAAACAAGCCCTTTAAGTTTATGCTAGGCAAGCAGGAGGTGATCCGAGGCTGGGAAGAAGGGGTTGCC
CAGATGAGTGTGGGTCAGAGAGCCAAACTGACTATATCTCCAGATTATGCCTATGGTGCCACTGGGCACC
CAGGCATCATCCCACCACATGCCACTCTCGTCTTCGATGTGGAGCTTCTAAAACTGGAATGTACAGGCAG
TGGAGAGGGCAGAGGAAGTCTGCTAACATGCGGTGACGTCGAGGAGAATCCTGGCCCAACCATGAAAAAG
CCTGAACTCACCGCTACCTCTGTCGAGAAGTTTCTGATCGAAAAGTTCGACAGCGTCTCCGACCTGATGC
AGCTCTCCGAGGGCGAAGAATCTCGGGCTTTCAGCTTCGATGTGGGAGGGCGTGGATATGTCCTGCGGGT
GAATAGCTGCGCCGATGGTTTCTACAAAGATCGCTATGTTTATCGGCACTTTGCATCCGCCGCTCTCCCT
ATTCCCGAAGTGCTTGACATTGGGGAGTTCAGCGAGAGCCTGACCTATTGCATCTCCCGCCGTGCACAGG
GTGTCACCTTGCAAGACCTGCCTGAAACCGAACTGCCCGCTGTTCTCCAGCCCGTCGCCGAGGCCATGGA
TGCCATCGCTGCCGCCGATCTTAGCCAGACCAGCGGGTTCGGCCCATTCGGACCTCAAGGAATCGGTCAA
TACACTACATGGCGCGATTTCATCTGCGCTATTGCTGATCCCCATGTGTATCACTGGCAAACTGTGATGG
ACGACACCGTCAGTGCCTCCGTCGCCCAGGCTCTCGATGAGCTGATGCTTTGGGCCGAGGACTGCCCCGA
AGTCCGGCACCTCGTGCACGCCGATTTCGGCTCCAACAATGTCCTGACCGACAATGGCCGCATAACAGCC
GTCATTGACTGGAGCGAGGCCATGTTCGGGGATTCCCAATACGAGGTCGCCAACATCTTCTTCTGGAGGC
CCTGGTTGGCTTGTATGGAGCAGCAGACCCGCTACTTCGAGCGGAGGCATCCCGAGCTTGCAGGATCTCC
TCGGCTCCGGGCTTATATGCTCCGCATTGGTCTTGACCAACTCTATCAGAGCTTGGTTGACGGCAATTTC
GATGATGCAGCTTGGGCTCAGGGTCGCTGCGACGCAATCGTCCGGTCCGGAGCCGGGACTGTCGGGCGTA
CACAAATCGCCCGCAGAAGCGCTGCCGTCTGGACCGATGGCTGTGTGGAAGTGCTCGCCGATAGTGGAAA
CAGACGCCCCAGCACTCGTCCTAGGGCAAAGGATCTGCAGTAATGAGAATTCGATATCAAGCTTATCGGT
AATCAACCTCTGGATTACAAAATTTGTGAAAGATTGACTGGTATTCTTAACTATGTTGCTCCTTTTACGC
TATGTGGATACGCTGCTTTAATGCCTTTGTATCATGCTATTGCTTCCCGTATGGCTTTCATTTTCTCCTC
CTTGTATAAATCCTGGTTGCTGTCTCTTTATGAGGAGTTGTGGCCCGTTGTCAGGCAACGTGGCGTGGTG
TGCACTGTGTTTGCTGACGCAACCCCCACTGGTTGGGGCATTGCCACCACCTGTCAGCTCCTTTCCGGGA
CTTTCGCTTTCCCCCTCCCTATTGCCACGGCGGAACTCATCGCCGCCTGCCTTGCCCGCTGCTGGACAGG
GGCTCGGCTGTTGGGCACTGACAATTCCGTGGTGTTGTCGGGGAAATCATCGTCCTTTCCTTGGCTGCTC
GCCTGTGTTGCCACCTGGATTCTGCGCGGGACGTCCTTCTGCTACGTCCCTTCGGCCCTCAATCCAGCGG
ACCTTCCTTCCCGCGGCCTGCTGCCGGCTCTGCGGCCTCTTCCGCGTCTTCGCCTTCGCCCTCAGACGAG
TCGGATCTCCCTTTGGGCCGCCTCCCCGCATCGATACCGTCGACCTCGAGACCTAGAAAAACATGGAGCA
ATCACAAGTAGCAATACAGCAGCTACCAATGCTGATTGTGCCTGGCTAGAAGCACAAGAGGAGGAGGAGG
TGGGTTTTCCAGTCACACCTCAGGTACCTTTAAGACCAATGACTTACAAGGCAGCTGTAGATCTTAGCCA
CTTTTTAAAAGAAAAGGGGGGACTGGAAGGGCTAATTCACTCCCAACGAAGACAAGATATCCTTGATCTG
TGGATCTACCACACACAAGGCTACTTCCCTGATTGGCAGAACTACACACCAGGGCCAGGGATCAGATATC
CACTGACCTTTGGATGGTGCTACAAGCTAGTACCAGTTGAGCAAGAGAAGGTAGAAGAAGCCAATGAAGG
AGAGAACACCCGCTTGTTACACCCTGTGAGCCTGCATGGGATGGATGACCCGGAGAGAGAAGTATTAGAG
TGGAGGTTTGACAGCCGCCTAGCATTTCATCACATGGCCCGAGAGCTGCATCCGGACTGTACTGGGTCTC
TCTGGTTAGACCAGATCTGAGCCTGGGAGCTCTCTGGCTAACTAGGGAACCCACTGCTTAAGCCTCAATA
AAGCTTGCCTTGAGTGCTTCAAGTAGTGTGTGCCCGTCTGTTGTGTGACTCTGGTAACTAGAGATCCCTC
AGACCCTTTTAGTCAGTGTGGAAAATCTCTAGCAGGGCCCGTTTAAACCCGCTGATCAGCCTCGACTGTG
CCTTCTAGTTGCCAGCCATCTGTTGTTTGCCCCTCCCCCGTGCCTTCCTTGACCCTGGAAGGTGCCACTC
CCACTGTCCTTTCCTAATAAAATGAGGAAATTGCATCGCATTGTCTGAGTAGGTGTCATTCTATTCTGGG
GGGTGGGGTGGGGCAGGACAGCAAGGGGGAGGATTGGGAAGACAATAGCAGGCATGCTGGGGATGCGGTG
GGCTCTATGGCTTCTGAGGCGGAAAGAACCAGCTGGGGCTCTAGGGGGTATCCCC
[124 nt withheld, positions 7756-7879]
C
[91 nt withheld, positions 7881-7971]
A
[49 nt withheld, positions 7973-8021]
CCTTTGACGTTGGAGTCCACGTTCTTT
[37 nt withheld, positions 8049-8085]
ACCCTATCTCGGTCTATTCTTTTGATTTATAAGGGATTTTGCCGATTTCGGCCTATTGGTTAAAAAATGA
GCTGATTTAACAAAAATTTAACGCGAATTAATTCTGTGGAATGTGTGTCAGTTAGGGTGTGGAAAGTCCC
CAGGCTCCCCAGCAGGCAGAAGTATGCAAAGCATGCATCTCAATTAGTCAGCAACCAGGTGTGGAAAGTC
CCCAGGCTCCCCAGCAGGCAGAAGTATGCAAAGCATGCATCTCAATTAGTCAGCAACCATAGTCCCGCCC
CTAACTCCGCCCATCCCGCCCCTAACTCCGCCCAGTTCCGCCCATTCTCCGCCCCATGGCTGACTAATTT
TTTTTATTTATGCAGAGGCCGAGGCCGCCTCTGCCTCTGAGCTATTCCAGAAGTAGTGAGGAGGCTTTTT
TGGAGGCCTAGGCTTTTGCAAAAAGCTCCCGGGAGCTTGTATATCCATTTTCGGATCTGATCAGCACGTG
TTGACAATTAATCATCGGCATAGTATATCGGCATAGTATAATACGACAAGGTGAGGAACTAAACCATGGC
CAAGTTGACCAGTGCCGTTCCGGTGCTCACCGCGCGCGACGTCGCCGGAGCGGTCGAGTTCTGGACCGAC
CGGCTCGGGTTCTCCCGGGACTTCGTGGAGGACGACTTCGCCGGTGTGGTCCGGGACGACGTGACCCTGT
TCATCAGCGCGGTCCAGGACCAGGTGGTGCCGGACAACACCCTGGCCTGGGTGTGGGTGCGCGGCCTGGA
CGAGCTGTACGCCGAGTGGTCGGAGGTCGTGTCCACGAACTTCCGGGACGCCTCCGGGCCGGCCATGACC
GAGATCGGCGAGCAGCCGTGGGGGCGGGAGTTCGCCCTGCGCGACCCGGCCGGCAACTGCGTGCACTTCG
TGGCCGAGGAGCAGGACTGACACGTGCTACGAGATTTCGATTCCACCGCCGCCTTCTATGAAAGGTTGGG
CTTCGGAATCGTTTTCCGGGACGCCGGCTGGATGATCCTCCAGCGCGGGGATCTCATGCTGGAGTTCTTC
GCCCACCCCAACTTGTTTATTGCAGCTTATAATGGTTACAAATAAAGCAATAGCATCACAAATTTCACAA
ATAAAGCATTTTTTTCACTGCATTCTAGTTGTGGTTTGTCCAAACTCATCAATGTATCTTATCATGTCTG
TATACCGTCGACCTCTAGCTAGAGCTTGGCGTAATCATGGTCATAGCTGTTTCCTGTGTGAAATTGTTAT
CCGCTCACAATTCCACACAACATACGAGCCGGAAGCATAAAGTGTAAAGCCTGGGGTGCCTAATGAGTGA
GCTAACTCACATTAATTGCGTTGCGCTCACTGCCCGCTTTCCAGTCGGGAAACCTGTCGTGCCAGCTGCA
TTAATGAATCGGCCAACGCGCGGGGAGAGGCGGTTTGCGTATTGGGCGCTCTTCCGCTTCCTCGCTCACT
GACTCGCTGCGCTCGGTCGTTCGGCTGCGGCGAGCGGTATCAGCTCACTCAAAGGCGGTAATACGGTTAT
CCACAGAATCAGGGGATAACGCAGGAAAGAACATGTGAGCAAAAGGCCAGCAAAAGGCCAGGAACCGTAA
AAAGGCCGCGTTGCTGGCGTTTTTCCATAGGCTCCGCCCCCCTGACGAGCATCACAAAAATCGACGCTCA
AGTCAGAGGTGGCGAAACCCGACAGGACTATAAAGATACCAGGCGTTTCCCCCTGGAAGCTCCCTCGTGC
GCTCTCCTGTTCCGACCCTGCCGCTTACCGGATACCTGTCCGCCTTTCTCCCTTCGGGAAGCGTGGCGCT
TTCTCATAGCTCACGCTGTAGGTATCTCAGTTCGGTGTAGGTCGTTCGCTCCAAGCTGGGCTGTGTGCAC
GAACCCCCCGTTCAGCCCGACCGCTGCGCCTTATCCGGTAACTATCGTCTTGAGTCCAACCCGGTAAGAC
ACGACTTATCGCCACTGGCAGCAGCCACTGGTAACAGGATTAGCAGAGCGAGGTATGTAGGCGGTGCTAC
AGAGTTCTTGAAGTGGTGGCCTAACTACGGCTACACTAGAAGAACAGTATTTGGTATCTGCGCTCTGCTG
AAGCCAGTTACCTTCGGAAAAAGAGTTGGTAGCTCTTGATCCGGCAAACAAACCACCGCTGGTAGCGGTG
GTTTTTTTGTTTGCAAGCAGCAGATTACGCGCAGAAAAAAAGGATCTCAAGAAGATCCTTTGATCTTTTC
TACGGGGTCTGACGCTCAGTGGAACGAAAACTCACGTTAAGGGATTTTGGTCATGAGATTATCAAAAAGG
ATCTTCACCTAGATCCTTTTAAATTAAAAATGAAGTTTTAAATCAATCTAAAGTATATATGAGTAAACTT
GGTCTGACAGTTACCAATGCTTAATCAGTGAGGCACCTATCTCAGCGATCTGTCTATTTCGTTCATCCAT
AGTTGCCTGACTCCCCGTCGTGTAGATAACTACGATACGGGAGGGCTTACCATCTGGCCCCAGTGCTGCA
ATGATACCGCGAGACCCACGCTCACCGGCTCCAGATTTATCAGCAATAAACCAGCCAGCCGGAAGGGCCG
AGCGCAGAAGTGGTCCTGCAACTTTATCCGCCTCCATCCAGTCTATTAATTGTTGCCGGGAAGCTAGAGT
AAGTAGTTCGCCAGTTAATAGTTTGCGCAACGTTGTTGCCATTGCTACAGGCATCGTGGTGTCACGCTCG
TCGTTTGGTATGGCTTCATTCAGCTCCGGTTCCCAACGATCAAGGCGAGTTACATGATCCCCCATGTTGT
GCAAAAAAGCGGTTAGCTCCTTCGGTCCTCCGATCGTTGTCAGAAGTAAGTTGGCCGCAGTGTTATCACT
CATGGTTATGGCAGCACTGCATAATTCTCTTACTGTCATGCCATCCGTAAGATGCTTTTCTGTGACTGGT
GAGTACTCAACCAAGTCATTCTGAGAATAGTGTATGCGGCGACCGAGTTGCTCTTGCCCGGCGTCAATAC
GGGATAATACCGCGCCACATAGCAGAACTTTAAAAGTGCTCATCATTGGAAAACGTTCTTCGGGGCGAAA
ACTCTCAAGGATCTTACCGCTGTTGAGATCCAGTTCGATGTAACCCACTCGTGCACCCAACTGATCTTCA
GCATCTTTTACTTTCACCAGCGTTTCTGGGTGAGCAAAAACAGGAAGGCAAAATGCCGCAAAAAAGGGAA
TAAGGGCGACACGGAAATGTTGAATACTCATACTCTTCCTTTTTCAATATTATTGAAGCATTTATCAGGG
TTATTGTCTCATGAGCGGATACATATTTGAATGTATTTAGAAAAATAAACAAATAGGGGTTCCGCGCACA
TTTCCCCGAAAAGTGCCACCTGAC
